Addgene plasmid #90317: pNBU2_erm_P1T_DP-GH023
Purpose: (Empty Backbone) Integration vector at an attB site in Bacteroides; contains the P1T_DP aTC-inducible promoter with the RBS GH023
Depositing lab: Andrew Goodman. Depositing organization: Yale University. Publication: Engineered Regulatory Systems Modulate Gene Expression of Human Commensals in the Gut. Lim B, Zimmermann M, Barry NA, Goodman AL. Cell. 2017 Apr 20;169(3):547-558.e15. doi: 10.1016/j.cell.2017.03.045. PubMed 28431252.
Backbone
  Vector backbone: pNBU2-ErmG
  Vector type: Bacterial Expression
  Selectable markers: Erythromycin
Growth in bacteria
  Bacterial resistance: Ampicillin, 100 μg/mL
  Growth temperature: 37°C
  Growth strain: Pir1
  Copy number: Unknown
Gene/Insert
  Gene/Insert name: None
Terms and licenses: Academic/Nonprofit Terms; Industry Terms: Not Available to Industry
How to cite: pNBU2_erm_P1T_DP-GH023 was a gift from Andrew Goodman (Addgene plasmid # 90317 ; http://n2t.net/addgene:90317 ; RRID:Addgene_90317)
