[The description below was written by a language model from this plasmid's Addgene catalogue record and pLannotate feature annotations shown in this document.]
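Description:
pNBU2_erm_P1T_DP-GH023 is an empty-backbone integration vector built on pNBU2-ErmG for placing genes under inducible control in Bacteroides, the human gut commensals. It is a suicide-type shuttle plasmid. Its only annotated replication origin is the R6K γ ori, which needs the pi initiator protein, so it is maintained only in pir-expressing E. coli hosts such as Pir1, where β-lactamase (AmpR) provides ampicillin selection. An incP (RP4-type) oriT with an adjacent traJ fragment allows conjugative mobilisation from E. coli into Bacteroides. There the plasmid cannot replicate and is recovered as a chromosomal insertion at an attB site. Integrants are selected with erythromycin through an rRNA adenine methylase gene, which the automated annotation labels ermC' by homology but the backbone name identifies as ErmG. The NBU2 integrase and attachment site expected in this backbone are not called in the feature tables. They may lie in the large unannotated stretch between the cloning site and the erm gene, though the record does not confirm this.

The payload region carries the P1T_DP promoter, described as anhydrotetracycline (aTC)-inducible, coupled to the ribosome binding site GH023. The short hits labelled PLtetO-1 and tight TRE most likely reflect tet operator sequences embedded in this promoter rather than those promoters themselves. A pBluescript-derived multiple cloning site fragment follows immediately downstream and can receive a gene of interest. No insert is present, and no TetR repressor gene is annotated. The depositor sequence and the repository's NGS sequence differ by about 21 nt, with the difference apparently falling in the MCS region. The vector is meant for single-copy, tunable expression of user-supplied genes in Bacteroides.
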