Features (pLannotate 1.2.2; 9 found; start..end, strand, type, name):
     24..69      -  CDS            traJ (fragment): oriT-recognizing protein; traJ
    102..211     -  oriT           oriT: incP origin of transfer
    382..770     +  rep_origin     R6K γ ori: γ replication origin from E. coli plasmid R6K; requires the R6K initiator protein pi for replication
    884..904     -  promoter       PLtetO-1 promoter (fragment): modified phage lambda PL promoter with tet operator sites (Lutz and Bujard, 1997)
    947..966     +  promoter       tight TRE promoter (fragment): Tet-responsive promoter PTight, consisting of seven tet operator sequences followed by the minimal CMV promoter
   1001..1053    +  misc_feature   MCS (fragment): pBluescript multiple cloning site
   2992..3720    -  CDS            ermC': ERM_BACIU - Experimental evidence at protein level: Swiss-Prot protein existence level 1. This protein produces a dimethylation of the adenine residue at position 2085 in 23S rRNA, resulting in reduced affinity between ribosomes and macrolide-lincosamide-streptogramin B antibiotics. From Bacillus subtilis.
   4191..4207    +  promoter       AmpR promoter (fragment): bla
   4208..5068    +  CDS            AmpR: β-lactamase; bla; confers resistance to ampicillin, carbenicillin, and related antibiotics
>Addgene plasmid #90317 | pNBU2_erm_P1T_DP-GH023 | depositor full sequence | sequence record 177786 | pNBU2_erm_P1T_DP-GH023 sequence 5097 bps
CAATTCGAGGGGGATCAATTCCGTGATAGGTGGGCTGCCCTTCCTGGTTGGCTTGGTTTCATCAGCCATC
CGCTTGCCCTCATCTGTTACGCCGGCGGTAGCCGGCCAGCCTCGCAGAGCAGGATTCCCGTTGAGCACCG
CCAGGTGCGAATAAGGGACAGTGAAGAAGGAACACCCGCTCGCGGGTGGGCCTACTTCACCTATCCTGCC
CGGCTGACGCCGTTGGATACACCAAGGAAAGTCTACACGAACCCTTTGGCAAAATCCTGTATATCGTGCG
AAAAAGGATGGATATACCGAAAAAATCGCTATAATGACCCCGAAGCAGGGTTATGCAGCGGAAAACGGAA
TTGATCCGGCCACGATGCGTCCGGCGTAGAGGATCTGAAGATCAGCAGTTCAACCTGTTGATAGTACGTA
CTAAGCTCTCATGTTTCACGTACTAAGCTCTCATGTTTAACGTACTAAGCTCTCATGTTTAACGAACTAA
ACCCTCATGGCTAACGTACTAAGCTCTCATGGCTAACGTACTAAGCTCTCATGTTTCACGTACTAAGCTC
TCATGTTTGAACAATAAAATTAATATAAATCAGCAACTTAAATAGCCTCTAAGGTTTTAAGTTTTATAAG
AAAAAAAAGAATATATAAGGCTTTTAAAGCTTTTAAGGTTTAACGGTTGTGGACAACAAGCCAGGGATGT
AACGCACTGAGAAGCCCTTAGAGCCTCTCAAAGCAATTTTGAGTGACACAGGAACACTTAACGGCTGACA
TGGGAATTCCCCTCCACCGCGGTGGCTTTTTGCACCCGCTTTCCAAGAGAAGAAAGCCTTGTTAAATTGA
CTTAGTGTAAAAGCGCAGTACTGCTTGACCATAAGAACAAAAAAATCTCTATCACTGATAGGGATAAAGT
TTGGAAGATAAAGCTAAAAGTTCTTATCTTTGCAGTCTCCCTATCAGTGATAGAGACGAAATAAAGACAT
ATAAAAGAAAAGACACCATGGTGGATCCCCCGGGCTGCAGGAATTCGATATCAAGCTTATCGATACCGTC
GACTAATTGCCTATCTTCCAGTGATGGAACAGCATTTGTGCATTGGCTGCAACAATCAGCCTTACTTGTG
CCTGTTCTATTTCCGAACCGACCGCTTGTATGAATCCATCAAAATTCGTTTTCTCTATGTTGGATTCCTT
GTTGCTCATATTGTGATGATAATTTCTACAAATATAGTCATTGGTAACTATCTATGAAACTGTTTGATAC
TTTTATAGTTGATTAAACTTGTTCATGGCATTTGCCTTAATATCATCCGCTATGTCAATGTAGGGTTTCA
TAGCTTTGTAGTCGCTGTGTCCCGTCCATTTCATGACCACCTGTGCCGGGATTCCGAGAGCCAGCGCATT
GCAGATGAATGTCCTTCTTCCTGCATGGGTACTGAGCAAAGCGTATTTGGGTGTGACTTCATCAATACGT
TCATTTCCCTTGTAGTAGGTTTCCCGTACAGGCTCGTTGATTTCTGCCAGTTCGCCCAGCTCTTTCAGGT
AATCGTTCATCTTCTGGTTGCTGATGACGGGCAGAGCCATGTAATTCTCGAAATGGATGTCCTTGTATTT
GTCCAGTATGGCTTTGCTGTATTTGTTCAGTTCAATCGTCAGGCTGTCGGCAGTCTTGACTGTGGTTATT
TCGATGTGGTCGGACTTCACATCGCTTCTTTTCAGATTGCGAACATCCGAATACCGCAAACTCGTAAAGC
AGCAGAACAGGAAAACATCACGCACACGTTCCAGGTATTGCTTATCCTTGGGTATCTGGTAGTCTTTCAG
CTTGTTCAGTTCATCCCAAGTCAGGAAGATTACTTTTTTCGAGGTGGTTTTCAGTTTCGGTTTGAACGTA
TCGTATGCAATGTTCTGATGATGTCCTTTCTTGAAGCTCCAGCGCAGGAACCATTTGAGGAATCCCATTT
GCTTGCCGATGGTGCTGTTTCTCATATCCTTGGTGTCACGCAGGAAGTTGACGTATTCGTTCAATCCAAA
CTCGTTGAAATAGTTGAACGTTGCATCCTCCTTGAACTCTTTGAGGTGGTTCCTCACTGCTGCAAATTTT
TCATAGGTGGATGCCGTCCAGTTATTCTGGTTACCGCACTCTTTTACAAACTCATCGAACACCTCCCAAA
AGCTGACAGGGGCTTCTTCCGGCTGTTCTTCGCTGGTGTCTTTCATTCTCATGTTGAAAGCTTCCTTCAA
CTGTTGGGTCGTTGGCATGACCTCCTGCACCTCAAATTCCTTGAAAATATTCTGGATTTCGGCATAGTAT
TTCAGCAAGTCCGTATTGATTTCGGCTGCACTTTGCTTTAGCTTGTTGGTACATCCGCTCTTTACCCGCT
GCTTATCTGCATCCCATTTGGCTACGTCAATCCGGTAGCCCGTTGTAAACTCGATGCGTTGGCTGGCAAA
GATGACACGCATACGGATGGGTACGTTCTCTACGATTGGCACACCGTTCTTTTTCCGGCTCTCCAATGCA
AAAATGATGTTGCGCTTGATATTCATAATTGGGTGCGTTTGAAATTCTACACCCAAATATACACCCAATT
ATTGAGATAGCAAAAGACATTTAGAAACATTTACTTTTACTCTATATTGTAATTTACACTTGATTATCAG
TCGTTTGCAGTCTTATGATATTCTGTGAAAGTATAAGTTCGAGAGCCTGTCTCTCCGCAAAAAACGCTGA
AAATCAGCAGATTGCAAAACAAACACCCTGTTTTACACCCAAGAATGTAAAGTCGGCTGTTTTTGTTTTA
TTTAAGATAATACAACCACTACATAATAAAAGAGTAGCGATATTAAAAGAATCCGATGAGAAAAGACTAA
TATTTATCTATCCATTCAGTTTGATTTTTCAGGACTTTACATCGTCCTGAAAGTATTTGTTGGTACCGGT
ACCGAGGACGCGTAAACATTTACAGTTGCATGTGGCCTATTGTTTTTAGCCGTTAAATATTTTATAACTA
TTAAATAGCGATACAAATTGTTCGAAACTAATATTGTTTATATCATATATTCTCGCATGTTTTAAAGCTT
TATTAAATTGATTTTTTGTAAACAGTTTTTCGTACTCTTTGTTAACCCATTTCATTACAAAAGTTTCATA
TTTTTTTCTCTCTTTAAATGCCATTTTTGCTGGCTTTCTTTTTAATACAATTAATGTGCTATCCACTTTA
GGTTTTGGATGGAAATAATACCTAGGAATTTTTGCTAATATAGAAATATCTACCTCTGCCATTAACAGCA
ATGCTAGTGATCTGTTTGTATCTAATAACATTTTAGCAAAACCATATTCCACTATTAAATAACTTATTGT
GGCTGAACTTTCAAAAACAATTTTTCGAATTATATTTGTGCTTATGTTGTAAGGTATGCTGCCAAATATT
TTATATGGATTGTGGCTAGGAAATGTAAATTTCAGTATATCATCATTTACTATTTGATAGTTAGGATAAT
TTAAGAGCTTATTACGAGTTACCTCACATAATTTAGAATCAATTTCTATCGCCGTTACAAAATTACATCT
CTTTACCAATCCAGCAGTAAAATGACCTTTCCCTGCACCTATTTCAAAGATGTTATCTTTTTCATCTAAA
CTTATGCAATTCATTATTTTTTCTATGTGATATTTTGAAGTAATAAAATTTTGACTATCTTTTATATTTA
CTTTGTTCATTATAACCTCTCCTTAATTTATTGCATCTCTTTTCGAATATTTATGTTTTTTGAGAAAAGA
ACGTACTCATGGTTCATCCCGATATGCGTATCGGTCTGTATATCAGCAACTTTCTATGTGTTTCAACTAC
AATAGTCATCTATTCTCATCTTTCTGAGTCCACCCCCTGCAAAGCCCCTCTTTACGACATAAAAATTCGG
TCGGAAAAGGTATGCAAAAGATGTTTCTCTCTTTAAGAGAAACTCTTCGGGATGCAAAAATATGAAAATA
ACTCCAATTCACCAAATTATATAGCGACTTTTTTACAAAATGCTAAAATTTGTTGATTTCCGTCAAGCAA
TTGTTGAGCAAAAATGTCTTTTACGATAAAATGATACCTCAATATCAACTGTTTAGCAAAACGATATTTC
TCTTAAAGAGAGAAACACCTTTTTGTTCACCAATCCCCGACTTTTAATCCCGCGGCCATGATTGAAAAAG
GAAGAGTATGAGTATTCAACATTTCCGTGTCGCCCTTATTCCCTTTTTTGCGGCATTTTGCCTTCCTGTT
TTTGCTCACCCAGAAACGCTGGTGAAAGTAAAAGATGCTGAAGATCAGTTGGGTGCACGAGTGGGTTACA
TCGAACTGGATCTCAACAGCGGTAAGATCCTTGAGAGTTTTCGCCCCGAAGAACGTTTTCCAATGATGAG
CACTTTTAAAGTTCTGCTATGTGGCGCGGTATTATCCCGTATTGACGCCGGGCAAGAGCAACTCGGTCGC
CGCATACACTATTCTCAGAATGACTTGGTTGAGTACTCACCAGTCACAGAAAAGCATCTTACGGATGGCA
TGACAGTAAGAGAATTATGCAGTGCTGCCATAACCATGAGTGATAACACTGCGGCCAACTTACTTCTGAC
AACGATCGGAGGACCGAAGGAGCTAACCGCTTTTTTGCACAACATGGGGGATCATGTAACTCGCCTTGAT
CGTTGGGAACCGGAGCTGAATGAAGCCATACCAAACGACGAGCGTGACACCACGATGCCTGTAGCAATGG
CAACAACGTTGCGCAAACTATTAACTGGCGAACTACTTACTCTAGCTTCCCGGCAACAATTAATAGACTG
GATGGAGGCGGATAAAGTTGCAGGACCACTTCTGCGCTCGGCCCTTCCGGCTGGCTGGTTTATTGCTGAT
AAATCTGGAGCCGGTGAGCGTGGGTCTCGCGGTATCATTGCAGCACTGGGGCCAGATGGTAAGCCCTCCC
GTATCGTAGTTATCTACACGACGGGGAGTCAGGCAACTATGGATGAACGAAATAGACAGATCGCTGAGAT
AGGTGCCTCACTGATTAAGCATTGGTAACTGTCAGACCAAGTTTACTCATAACGCGT
