Features (pLannotate 1.2.2; 9 found; start..end, strand, type, name):
     24..69      -  CDS            traJ (fragment): oriT-recognizing protein; traJ
    102..211     -  oriT           oriT: incP origin of transfer
    382..770     +  rep_origin     R6K γ ori: γ replication origin from E. coli plasmid R6K; requires the R6K initiator protein pi for replication
    883..903     -  promoter       PLtetO-1 promoter (fragment): modified phage lambda PL promoter with tet operator sites (Lutz and Bujard, 1997)
    946..965     +  promoter       tight TRE promoter (fragment): Tet-responsive promoter PTight, consisting of seven tet operator sequences followed by the minimal CMV promoter
   1001..1038    +  misc_feature   MCS (fragment): pBluescript multiple cloning site
   2971..3699    -  CDS            ermC': ERM_BACIU - Experimental evidence at protein level: Swiss-Prot protein existence level 1. This protein produces a dimethylation of the adenine residue at position 2085 in 23S rRNA, resulting in reduced affinity between ribosomes and macrolide-lincosamide-streptogramin B antibiotics. From Bacillus subtilis.
   4170..4186    +  promoter       AmpR promoter (fragment): bla
   4187..5047    +  CDS            AmpR: β-lactamase; bla; confers resistance to ampicillin, carbenicillin, and related antibiotics
>Addgene plasmid #90317 | pNBU2_erm_P1T_DP-GH023 | addgene full sequence | sequence record 178879 | Addgene NGS Result
CAATTCGAGGGGGATCAATTCCGTGATAGGTGGGCTGCCCTTCCTGGTTGGCTTGGTTTCATCAGCCATC
CGCTTGCCCTCATCTGTTACGCCGGCGGTAGCCGGCCAGCCTCGCAGAGCAGGATTCCCGTTGAGCACCG
CCAGGTGCGAATAAGGGACAGTGAAGAAGGAACACCCGCTCGCGGGTGGGCCTACTTCACCTATCCTGCC
CGGCTGACGCCGTTGGATACACCAAGGAAAGTCTACACGAACCCTTTGGCAAAATCCTGTATATCGTGCG
AAAAAGGATGGATATACCGAAAAAATCGCTATAATGACCCCGAAGCAGGGTTATGCAGCGGAAAACGGAA
TTGATCCGGCCACGATGCGTCCGGCGTAGAGGATCTGAAGATCAGCAGTTCAACCTGTTGATAGTACGTA
CTAAGCTCTCATGTTTCACGTACTAAGCTCTCATGTTTAACGTACTAAGCTCTCATGTTTAACGAACTAA
ACCCTCATGGCTAACGTACTAAGCTCTCATGGCTAACGTACTAAGCTCTCATGTTTCACGTACTAAGCTC
TCATGTTTGAACAATAAAATTAATATAAATCAGCAACTTAAATAGCCTCTAAGGTTTTAAGTTTTATAAG
AAAAAAAAGAATATATAAGGCTTTTAAAGCTTTTAAGGTTTAACGGTTGTGGACAACAAGCCAGGGATGT
AACGCACTGAGAAGCCCTTAGAGCCTCTCAAAGCAATTTTGAGTGACACAGGAACACTTAACGGCTGACA
TGGGAATTCCCCTCCACCGCGGTGGCTTTTGCACCCGCTTTCCAAGAGAAGAAAGCCTTGTTAAATTGAC
TTAGTGTAAAAGCGCAGTACTGCTTGACCATAAGAACAAAAAAATCTCTATCACTGATAGGGATAAAGTT
TGGAAGATAAAGCTAAAAGTTCTTATCTTTGCAGTCTCCCTATCAGTGATAGAGACGAAATAAAGACATA
TAAAAGAAAAGACACCATGGTGCAGGAATTCGATATCAAGCTTATCGATACCGTCGACTAATTGCCTATC
TTCCAGTGATGGAACAGCATTTGTGCATTGGCTGCAACAATCAGCCTTACTTGTGCCTGTTCTATTTCCG
AACCGACCGCTTGTATGAATGCATCAAAATTCGTTTTCTCTACGTTGGATTCCTTGTTGCTCATATTGTG
ATGATAATTTCTACAAATATAGTCATTGGTAACTATCTATGAAACTGTTTGATACTTTTATAGTTGATTA
AACTTGTTCATGGCATTTGCCTTAATATCATCCGCTATGTCAATGTAGGGTTTCATAGCTTTGTAGTCGC
TGTGTCCCGTCCATTTCATGACCACCTGTGCCGGGATTCCGAGAGCCAGCGCATTGCAGATGAATGTCCT
TTTTCCTGCATGGGTACTGAGCAAAGCGTATTTGGGTGTGACTTCATCAATACGTTCATTTCCCTTGTAG
TAGGTTTCCCGTACAGGCTCGTTGATTTCTGCCAGTTCGCCCAGCTCTTTCAGGTAATCGTTCATCTTCT
GGTTGCTGATGACGGGCAGAGCCATGTAATTCTCGAAATGGATGTCCTTGTATTTGTCCAGTATGGCTTT
GCTGTATTTGTTCAGTTCAATCGTCAGGCTGTCGGCAGTCTTGACTGTGGTTATTTCGATGTGGTCGGAC
TTCACATCGCTTCTTTTCAGATTGCGAACATCCGAATACCGCAAACTCGTAAAGCAGCAGAACAGGAAAA
CATCACGCACACGTTCCAGGTATTGCTTATCCTTGGGTATCTGGTAGTCTTTCAGCTTGTTCAGTTCATC
CCAAGTCAGGAAGATTACTTTTTTCGAGGTGGTTTTCAGTTTCGGTTTGAACGTATCGTATGCAATGTTC
TGATGATGTCCTTTCTTGAAGCTCCAGCGCAGGAACCATTTGAGGAATCCCATTTGCTTGCCGATGGTGC
TGTTTCTCATATCCTTGGTGTCACGCAGGAAGTTGACGTATTCGTTCAATCCAAACTCGTTGAAATAGTT
GAACGTTGCATCCTCCTTGAACTCTTTGAGGTGGTTCCTCACTGCTGCAAATTTTTCATAGGTGGATGCC
GTCCAGTTATTCTGGTTACCGCACTCTTTTACAAACTCATCGAACACCTCCCAAAAGCTGACAGGGGCTT
CTTCCGGCTGTTCTTCACTGGTGTCTTTCATTCTCATGTTGAAAGCTTCCTTCAACTGTTGGGTCGTTGG
CATGACCTCCTGCACCTCAAATTCCTTGAAAATATTCTGGATTTCGGCATAGTATTTCAGCAAGTCCGTA
TTGATTTCGGCTGCACTTTGCTTTAGCTTGTTGGTACATCCGTTCTTTACCCGCTGCTTATCTGCATCCC
ATTTGGCTACGTCAATCCGGTAGCCCGTTGTAAACTCGATACGTTGGCTGGCAAAGATGACACGCATACG
GATGGGTACGTTCTCTACGATTGGCACACCGTTCTTTTTCCGGCTCTCCAATGCAAAAATGATGTTGCGC
TTGATATTCATAATTGGGTGCGTTTGAAATTCTACACCCAAATATACACCCAATTATTGAGATAGCAAAA
GACATTTAGAAACATTTACTTTTACTCTATATTGTAATTTACACTTGATTATCAGTCGTTTGCAGTTTTA
TGATATTCTGTGAAAGTATAAGTTCGAGAGCCTGTCTCTCCGCAAAAAACGCTGAAAATCAGCAGATTGC
AAAACAAACACCCTGTTTTACACCCAAGAATGTAAAGTCGGGTGTTTTTGTTTTATTTAAGATAATACAA
CCACTACATAATAAAAGAGTAGCGATATTAAAAGAATCCGATGAGAAAAGACTAATATTTATCTATCCAT
TCAGTTTGATTTCTCAGGACTTTACATCGTCCTGAAAGTATTTGTTGGTACCGAGGACGCGTAAACATTT
ACAGTTGCATGTGGCCTATTGTTTTTAGCCGTTAAATATTTTATAACTATTAAATAGCGATACAAATTGT
TCGAAACTAATATTGTTTATATCATATATTCTCGCATGTTTTAAAGCTTTATTAAATTGATTTTTTGTAA
ACAGTTTTTCGTACTCTTTGTTAACCCATTTCATTACAAAAGTTTCATATTTTTTTCTCTCTTTAAATGC
CATTTTTGCTGGCTTTCTTTTTAATACAATTAATGTGCTATCCACTTTAGGTTTTGGATGGAAATAATAC
CTAGGAATTTTTGCTAATATAGAAATATCTACCTCTGCCATTAACAGCAATGCTAGTGATCTGTTTGTAT
CTAATAACATTTTAGCAAAACCATATTCCACTATTAAATAACTTATTGTGGCTGAACTTTCAAAAACAAT
TTTTCGAATTATATTTGTGCTTATGTTGTAAGGTATGCTGCCAAATATTTTATATGGATTGTGGCTAGGA
AATGTAAATTTCAGTATATCATCATTTACTATTTGATAGTTAGGATAATTTAAGAGCTTATTACGAGTTA
CCTCACATAATTTAGAATCAATTTCTATCGCCGTTACAAAATTACATCTCTTTACCAATCCAGCAGTAAA
ATGACCTTTCCCTGCACCTATTTCAAAGATGTTATCTTTTTCATCTAAACTTATGCAATTCATTATTTTT
TCTATGTGATATTTTGAAGTAATAAAATTTTGACTATCTTTTATATTTACTTTGTTCATTATAACCTCTC
CTTAATTTATTGCATCTCTTTTCGAATATTTATGTTTTTTGAGAAAAGAACGTACTCATGGTTCATCCCG
ATATGCGTATCGGTCTGTATATCAGCAACTTTCTATGTGTTTCAACTACAATAGTCATCTATTCTCATCT
TTCTGAGTCCACCCCCTGCAAAGCCCCTCTTTACGACATAAAAATTCGGTCGGAAAAGGTATGCAAAAGA
TGTTTCTCTCTTTAAGAGAAACTCTTCGGGATGCAAAAATATGAAAATAACTCCAATTCACCAAATTATA
TAGCGACTTTTTTACAAAATGCTAAAATTTGTTGATTTCCGTCAAGCAATTGTTGAGCAAAAATGTCTTT
TACGATAAAATGATACCTCAATATCAACTGTTTAGCAAAACGATATTTCTCTTAAAGAGAGAAACACCTT
TTTGTTCACCAATCCCCGACTTTTAATCCCGCGGCCATGATTGAAAAAGGAAGAGTATGAGTATTCAACA
TTTCCGTGTCGCCCTTATTCCCTTTTTTGCGGCATTTTGCCTTCCTGTTTTTGCTCACCCAGAAACGCTG
GTGAAAGTAAAAGATGCTGAAGATCAGTTGGGTGCACGAGTGGGTTACATCGAACTGGATCTCAACAGCG
GTAAGATCCTTGAGAGTTTTCGCCCCGAAGAACGTTTTCCAATGATGAGCACTTTTAAAGTTCTGCTATG
TGGCGCGGTATTATCCCGTATTGACGCCGGGCAAGAGCAACTCGGTCGCCGCATACACTATTCTCAGAAT
GACTTGGTTGAGTACTCACCAGTCACAGAAAAGCATCTTACGGATGGCATGACAGTAAGAGAATTATGCA
GTGCTGCCATAACCATGAGTGATAACACTGCGGCCAACTTACTTCTGACAACGATCGGAGGACCGAAGGA
GCTAACCGCTTTTTTGCACAACATGGGGGATCATGTAACTCGCCTTGATCGTTGGGAACCGGAGCTGAAT
GAAGCCATACCAAACGACGAGCGTGACACCACGATGCCTGTAGCAATGGCAACAACGTTGCGCAAACTAT
TAACTGGCGAACTACTTACTCTAGCTTCCCGGCAACAATTAATAGACTGGATGGAGGCGGATAAAGTTGC
AGGACCACTTCTGCGCTCGGCCCTTCCGGCTGGCTGGTTTATTGCTGATAAATCTGGAGCCGGTGAGCGT
GGGTCTCGCGGTATCATTGCAGCACTGGGGCCAGATGGTAAGCCCTCCCGTATCGTAGTTATCTACACGA
CGGGGAGTCAGGCAACTATGGATGAACGAAATAGACAGATCGCTGAGATAGGTGCCTCACTGATTAAGCA
TTGGTAACTGTCAGACCAAGTTTACTCATAACGCGT
